Addgene plasmid #13314: pCMVTNT PINK1 C-myc
Depositing lab: Mark Cookson. Depositing organization: National Institute on Aging (NIA). Publication: Mutations in PTEN-induced putative kinase 1 associated with recessive parkinsonism have differential effects on protein stability. Beilina A, Van Der Brug M, Ahmad R, Kesavapany S, Miller DW, Petsko GA, Cookson MR. Proc Natl Acad Sci U S A. 2005 Apr 19. 102(16):5703-8. 10.1073/pnas.0500617102 PubMed 15824318.
Backbone
  Vector backbone: pCMVTNT
  Backbone manufacturer: Promega
  Backbone size w/o insert (bp): 4050
  Vector type: Mammalian Expression
Growth in bacteria
  Bacterial resistance: Ampicillin, 100 μg/mL
  Growth temperature: 37°C
  Growth strain: DH5alpha
  Copy number: High Copy
Gene/Insert
  Gene/Insert name: PINK1
  Species: H. sapiens (human)
  Insert size (bp): 1743
  Entrez Gene: PINK1 (a.k.a. BRPK, PARK6)
  Tag / fusion protein: myc (C terminal on backbone)
  Cloning method: Restriction Enzyme; 5′ cloning site EcoRI (not destroyed); 3′ cloning site NotI (not destroyed)
  Sequencing primers: 5′ T7; 3′ EBV-rev
Terms and licenses: Academic/Nonprofit Terms; Industry Terms: Not Available to Industry
How to cite: pCMVTNT PINK1 C-myc was a gift from Mark Cookson (Addgene plasmid # 13314 ; http://n2t.net/addgene:13314 ; RRID:Addgene_13314)
