[The description below was written by a language model from this plasmid's Addgene catalogue record and pLannotate feature annotations shown in this document.]
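Description:
pCMVTNT PINK1 C-myc is a mammalian expression plasmid built on the commercial pCMVTNT backbone. It carries the human PINK1 coding sequence (PTEN-induced putative kinase 1, also known as PARK6), a mitochondrial serine/threonine kinase. It is propagated in E. coli as a high-copy plasmid through a ColE1/pUC-type origin and selected with ampicillin via the β-lactamase gene and its own promoter. An f1 phage origin is also present, which allows single-stranded DNA production. Short fragments of lacZα, bom, rop and SV40 large T antigen appear in the annotation as backbone remnants rather than functional units.

The 1,743 bp PINK1 open reading frame was inserted between EcoRI and NotI sites, both retained. It sits downstream of the human cytomegalovirus immediate-early enhancer and promoter, followed by a chimeric β-globin/immunoglobulin heavy chain intron that generally improves transcript processing and expression. An SV40 polyadenylation signal follows the insert, although it is annotated on the reverse strand in both tables. Between the intron and the insert lie tandem T7 and SP6 phage promoters, so the same plasmid can serve as a template for in vitro transcription or coupled transcription/translation as well as for transfection. The catalogue lists a C-terminal myc epitope supplied by the backbone for detecting the protein. Neither feature table annotates the tag, though a short unannotated stretch lies between the PINK1 coding sequence and the polyadenylation signal.

Two full sequences are recorded, one from the depositor and one from repository sequencing. They differ by a few nucleotides in length and in their start coordinates but show the same feature set and order. The associated publication concerns the effects of recessive parkinsonism-associated PINK1 mutations on protein stability. The record lists no mutation for this insert.
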