Features (pLannotate 1.2.2; 15 found; start..end, strand, type, name):
    140..517     +  enhancer       CMV enhancer: human cytomegalovirus immediate early enhancer
    519..718     +  promoter       CMV promoter: human cytomegalovirus (CMV) immediate early promoter
    857..989     +  intron         chimeric intron: chimera between introns from human β-globin and immunoglobulin heavy chain genes
   1034..1052    +  promoter       T7 promoter: promoter for bacteriophage T7 RNA polymerase
   1058..1076    +  promoter       SP6 promoter: promoter for bacteriophage SP6 RNA polymerase
   1119..2861    +  CDS            PINK1: human PTEN-induced putative kinase 1, a mitochondria serine/threonine protein kinase
   2936..3057    -  polyA_signal   SV40 poly(A) signal: SV40 polyadenylation signal
   3080..3148    -  CDS            large T antigen (fragment): large T antigen from SV40 (simian virus 40)
   3167..3234    +  CDS            lacZα (fragment): LacZα fragment of β-galactosidase; lacZ fragment
   3238..3666    +  rep_origin     f1 ori (sequence partly withheld): f1 bacteriophage origin of replication; arrow indicates direction of (+) strand synthesis
   3694..3793    -  misc_feature   bom (fragment): basis of mobility region from pBR322
   3895..3930    -  CDS            rop (fragment): Rop protein, which maintains plasmids at low copy number; rop
   4025..4129    +  promoter       AmpR promoter: bla
   4130..4990    +  CDS            AmpR: β-lactamase; bla; confers resistance to ampicillin, carbenicillin, and related antibiotics
   5161..5749    +  rep_origin     ori: high-copy-number ColE1/pMB1/pBR322/pUC origin of replication
>Addgene plasmid #13314 | pCMVTNT PINK1 C-myc | depositor full sequence | sequence record 7607 | Author sequence
TCAATATTGGCCATTAGCCATATTATTCATTGGTTATATAGCATAAATCAATATTGGCTATTGGCCATTG
CATACGTTGTATCTATATCATAATATGTACATTTATATTGGCTCATGTCCAATATGACCGCCATGTTGGC
ATTGATTATTGACTAGTTATTAATAGTAATCAATTACGGGGTCATTAGTTCATAGCCCATATATGGAGTT
CCGCGTTACATAACTTACGGTAAATGGCCCGCCTGGCTGACCGCCCAACGACCCCCGCCCATTGACGTCA
ATAATGACGTATGTTCCCATAGTAACGCCAATAGGGACTTTCCATTGACGTCAATGGGTGGAGTATTTAC
GGTAAACTGCCCACTTGGCAGTACATCAAGTGTATCATATGCCAAGTCCGCCCCCTATTGACGTCAATGA
CGGTAAATGGCCCGCCTGGCATTATGCCCAGTACATGACCTTACGGGACTTTCCTACTTGGCAGTACATC
TACGTATTAGTCATCGCTATTACCATGGTGATGCGGTTTTGGCAGTACACCAATGGGCGTGGATAGCGGT
TTGACTCACGGGGATTTCCAAGTCTCCACCCCATTGACGTCAATGGGAGTTTGTTTTGGCACCAAAATCA
ACGGGACTTTCCAAAATGTCGTAATAACCCCGCCCCGTTGACGCAAATGGGCGGTAGGCGTGTACGGTGG
GAGGTCTATATAAGCAGAGCTCGTTTAGTGAACCGTCAGATCACTAGAAGCTTTATTGCGGTAGTTTATC
ACAGTTAAATTGCTAACGCAGTCAGTGCTTCTGACACAACAGTCTCGAACTTAAGCTGCAGAAGTTGGTC
GTGAGGCACTGGGCAGGTAAGTATCAAGGTTACAAGACAGGTTTAAGGAGACCAATAGAAACTGGGCTTG
TCGAGACAGAGAAGACTCTTGCGTTTCTGATAGGCACCTATTGGTCTTACTGACATCCACTTTGCCTTTC
TCTCCACAGGTGTCCACTCCCAGTTCAATTACAGCTCTTAAGGCTAGAGTACTTAATACGACTCACTATA
GGCTAGCATTTAGGTGACACTATAGAATACAAGCTACTTGTTCTTTTTGCACTCGAGAATTCGGTACCAT
GGCGGTGCGACAGGCGCTGGGCCGCGGCCTGCAGCTGGGTCGAGCGCTGCTGCTGCGCTTCACGGGCAAG
CCCGGCCGGGCCTACGGCTTGGGGCGGCCGGGCCCGGCGGCGGGCTGTGTCCGCGGGGAGCGTCCAGGCT
GGGCCGCAGGACCGGGCGCGGAGCCTCGCAGGGTCGGGCTCGGGCTCCCTAACCGTCTCCGCTTCTTCCG
CCAGTCGGTGGCCGGGCTGGCGGCGCGGTTGCAGCGGCAGTTCGTGGTGCGGGCCTGGGGCTGCGCGGGC
CCTTGCGGCCGGGCAGTCTTTCTGGCCTTCGGGCTAGGGCTGGGCCTCATCGAGGAAAAACAGGCGGAGA
GCCGGCGGGCGGTCTCGGCCTGTCAGGAGATCCAGGCAATTTTTACCCAGAAAAGCAAGCCGGGGCCTGA
CCCGTTGGACACGAGACGCTTGCAGGGCTTTCGGCTGGAGGAGTATCTGATAGGGCAGTCCATTGGTAAG
GGCTGCAGTGCTGCTGTGTATGAAGCCACCATGCCTACATTGCCCCAGAACCTGGAGGTGACAAAGAGCA
CCGGGTTGCTTCCAGGGAGAGGCCCAGGTACCAGTGCACCAGGAGAAGGGCAGGAGCGAGCTCCGGGGGC
CCCTGCCTTCCCCTTGGCCATCAAGATGATGTGGAACATCTCGGCAGGTTCCTCCAGCGAAGCCATCTTG
AACACAATGAGCCAGGAGCTGGTCCCAGCGAGCCGAGTGGCCTTGGCTGGGGAGTATGGAGCAGTCACTT
ACAGAAAATCCAAGAGAGGTCCCAAGCAACTAGCCCCTCACCCCAACATCATCCGGGTTCTCCGCGCCTT
CACCTCTTCCGTGCCGCTGCTGCCAGGGGCCCTGGTCGACTACCCTGATGTGCTGCCCTCACGCCTCCAC
CCTGAAGGCCTGGGCCATGGCCGGACGCTGTTCCTCGTTATGAAGAACTATCCCTGTACCCTGCGCCAGT
ACCTTTGTGTGAACACACCCAGCCCCCGCCTCGCCGCCATGATGCTGCTGCAGCTGCTGGAAGGCGTGGA
CCATCTGGTTCAACAGGGCATCGCGCACAGAGACCTGAAATCCGACAACATCCTTGTGGAGCTGGACCCA
GACGGCTGCCCCTGGCTGGTGATCGCAGATTTTGGCTGCTGCCTGGCTGATGAGAGCATCGGCCTGCAGT
TGCCCTTCAGCAGCTGGTACGTGGATCGGGGCGGAAACGGCTGTCTGATGGCCCCAGAGGTGTCCACGGC
CCGTCCTGGCCCCAGGGCAGTGATTGACTACAGCAAGGCTGATGCCTGGGCAGTGGGAGCCATCGCCTAT
GAAATCTTCGGGCTTGTCAATCCCTTCTACGGCCAGGGCAAGGCCCACCTTGAAAGCCGCAGCTACCAAG
AGGCTCAGCTACCTGCACTGCCCGAGTCAGTGCCTCCAGACGTGAGACAGTTGGTGAGGGCACTGCTCCA
GCGAGAGGCCAGCAAGAGACCATCTGCCCGAGTAGCCGCAAATGTGCTTCATCTAAGCCTCTGGGGTGAA
CATATTCTAGCCCTGAAGAATCTGAAGTTAGACAAGATGGTTGGCTGGCTCCTCCAACAATCGGCCGCCA
CTTTGTTGGCCAACAGGCTCACAGAGAAGTGTTGTGTGGAAACAAAAATGAAGATGCTCTTTCTGGCTAA
CCTGGAGTGTGAAACGCTCTGCCAGGCAGCCCTCCTCCTCTGCTCATGGAGGGCAGCCCTGAAGCTCGAC
GTCGACCCGGAACAAAAACTTATTTCTGAAGAAGATCTGTAGGCGGCCGCTTCGAGCAGACATGATAAGA
TACATTGATGAGTTTGGACAAACCACAACTAGAATGCAGTGAAAAAAATGCTTTATTTGTGAAATTTGTG
ATGCTATTGCTTTATTTGTAACCATTATAAGCTGCAATAAACAAGTTAACAACAACAATTGCATTCATTT
TATGTTTCAGGTTCAGGGGGAGATGTGGGAGGTTTTTTAAAGCAAGTAAAACCTCTACAAATGTGGTAAA
ATCGATAAGGATCCGGGCTGGCGTAATAGCGAAGAGGCCCGCACCGATCGCCCTTCCCAACAGTTGCGCA
GCCTGAATGGCGAATGG
[124 nt withheld, positions 3238-3361]
C
[91 nt withheld, positions 3363-3453]
A
[49 nt withheld, positions 3455-3503]
CCTTTGACGTTGGAGTCCACGTTCTTT
[37 nt withheld, positions 3531-3567]
ACCCTATCTCGGTCTATTCTTTTGATTTATAAGGGATTTTGCCGATTTCGGCCTATTGGTTAAAAAATGA
GCTGATTTAACAAAAATTTAACGCGAATTTTAACAAAATATTAACGCTTACAATTTCCTGATGCGGTATT
TTCTCCTTACGCATCTGTGCGGTATTTCACACCGCATATGGTGCACTCTCAGTACAATCTGCTCTGATGC
CGCATAGTTAAGCCAGCCCCGACACCCGCCAACACCCGCTGACGCGCCCTGACGGGCTTGTCTGCTCCCG
GCATCCGCTTACAGACAAGCTGTGACCGTCTCCGGGAGCTGCATGTGTCAGAGGTTTTCACCGTCATCAC
CGAAACGCGCGAGACGAAAGGGCCTCGTGATACGCCTATTTTTATAGGTTAATGTCATGATAATAATGGT
TTCTTAGACGTCAGGTGGCACTTTTCGGGGAAATGTGCGCGGAACCCCTATTTGTTTATTTTTCTAAATA
CATTCAAATATGTATCCGCTCATGAGACAATAACCCTGATAAATGCTTCAATAATATTGAAAAAGGAAGA
GTATGAGTATTCAACATTTCCGTGTCGCCCTTATTCCCTTTTTTGCGGCATTTTGCCTTCCTGTTTTTGC
TCACCCAGAAACGCTGGTGAAAGTAAAAGATGCTGAAGATCAGTTGGGTGCACGAGTGGGTTACATCGAA
CTGGATCTCAACAGCGGTAAGATCCTTGAGAGTTTTCGCCCCGAAGAACGTTTTCCAATGATGAGCACTT
TTAAAGTTCTGCTATGTGGCGCGGTATTATCCCGTATTGACGCCGGGCAAGAGCAACTCGGTCGCCGCAT
ACACTATTCTCAGAATGACTTGGTTGAGTACTCACCAGTCACAGAAAAGCATCTTACGGATGGCATGACA
GTAAGAGAATTATGCAGTGCTGCCATAACCATGAGTGATAACACTGCGGCCAACTTACTTCTGACAACGA
TCGGAGGACCGAAGGAGCTAACCGCTTTTTTGCACAACATGGGGGATCATGTAACTCGCCTTGATCGTTG
GGAACCGGAGCTGAATGAAGCCATACCAAACGACGAGCGTGACACCACGATGCCTGTAGCAATGGCAACA
ACGTTGCGCAAACTATTAACTGGCGAACTACTTACTCTAGCTTCCCGGCAACAATTAATAGACTGGATGG
AGGCGGATAAAGTTGCAGGACCACTTCTGCGCTCGGCCCTTCCGGCTGGCTGGTTTATTGCTGATAAATC
TGGAGCCGGTGAGCGTGGGTCTCGCGGTATCATTGCAGCACTGGGGCCAGATGGTAAGCCCTCCCGTATC
GTAGTTATCTACACGACGGGGAGTCAGGCAACTATGGATGAACGAAATAGACAGATCGCTGAGATAGGTG
CCTCACTGATTAAGCATTGGTAACTGTCAGACCAAGTTTACTCATATATACTTTAGATTGATTTAAAACT
TCATTTTTAATTTAAAAGGATCTAGGTGAAGATCCTTTTTGATAATCTCATGACCAAAATCCCTTAACGT
GAGTTTTCGTTCCACTGAGCGTCAGACCCCGTAGAAAAGATCAAAGGATCTTCTTGAGATCCTTTTTTTC
TGCGCGTAATCTGCTGCTTGCAAACAAAAAAACCACCGCTACCAGCGGTGGTTTGTTTGCCGGATCAAGA
GCTACCAACTCTTTTTCCGAAGGTAACTGGCTTCAGCAGAGCGCAGATACCAAATACTGTTCTTCTAGTG
TAGCCGTAGTTAGGCCACCACTTCAAGAACTCTGTAGCACCGCCTACATACCTCGCTCTGCTAATCCTGT
TACCAGTGGCTGCTGCCAGTGGCGATAAGTCGTGTCTTACCGGGTTGGACTCAAGACGATAGTTACCGGA
TAAGGCGCAGCGGTCGGGCTGAACGGGGGGTTCGTGCACACAGCCCAGCTTGGAGCGAACGACCTACACC
GAACTGAGATACCTACAGCGTGAGCTATGAGAAAGCGCCACGCTTCCCGAAGGGAGAAAGGCGGACAGGT
ATCCGGTAAGCGGCAGGGTCGGAACAGGAGAGCGCACGAGGGAGCTTCCAGGGGGAAACGCCTGGTATCT
TTATAGTCCTGTCGGGTTTCGCCACCTCTGACTTGAGCGTCGATTTTTGTGATGCTCGTCAGGGGGGCGG
AGCCTATGGAAAAACGCCAGCAACGCGGCCTTTTTACGGTTCCTGGCCTTTTGCTGGCCTTTTGCTCACA
TGGCTCGACAGATCT
