Features (pLannotate 1.2.2; 15 found; start..end, strand, type, name):
     44..421     +  enhancer       CMV enhancer: human cytomegalovirus immediate early enhancer
    423..622     +  promoter       CMV promoter: human cytomegalovirus (CMV) immediate early promoter
    761..893     +  intron         chimeric intron: chimera between introns from human β-globin and immunoglobulin heavy chain genes
    938..956     +  promoter       T7 promoter: promoter for bacteriophage T7 RNA polymerase
    962..980     +  promoter       SP6 promoter: promoter for bacteriophage SP6 RNA polymerase
   1023..2765    +  CDS            PINK1: human PTEN-induced putative kinase 1, a mitochondria serine/threonine protein kinase
   2834..2955    -  polyA_signal   SV40 poly(A) signal: SV40 polyadenylation signal
   2978..3046    -  CDS            large T antigen (fragment): large T antigen from SV40 (simian virus 40)
   3065..3132    +  CDS            lacZα (fragment): LacZα fragment of β-galactosidase; lacZ fragment
   3136..3564    +  rep_origin     f1 ori (sequence partly withheld): f1 bacteriophage origin of replication; arrow indicates direction of (+) strand synthesis
   3592..3691    -  misc_feature   bom (fragment): basis of mobility region from pBR322
   3793..3828    -  CDS            rop (fragment): Rop protein, which maintains plasmids at low copy number; rop
   3923..4027    +  promoter       AmpR promoter: bla
   4028..4888    +  CDS            AmpR: β-lactamase; bla; confers resistance to ampicillin, carbenicillin, and related antibiotics
   5059..5647    +  rep_origin     ori: high-copy-number ColE1/pMB1/pBR322/pUC origin of replication
>Addgene plasmid #13314 | pCMVTNT PINK1 C-myc | addgene full sequence | sequence record 222654 | Addgene NGS Result
GTACATTTATATTGGCTCATGTCCAATATGACCGCCATGTTGGCATTGATTATTGACTAGTTATTAATAG
TAATCAATTACGGGGTCATTAGTTCATAGCCCATATATGGAGTTCCGCGTTACATAACTTACGGTAAATG
GCCCGCCTGGCTGACCGCCCAACGACCCCCGCCCATTGACGTCAATAATGACGTATGTTCCCATAGTAAC
GCCAATAGGGACTTTCCATTGACGTCAATGGGTGGAGTATTTACGGTAAACTGCCCACTTGGCAGTACAT
CAAGTGTATCATATGCCAAGTCCGCCCCCTATTGACGTCAATGACGGTAAATGGCCCGCCTGGCATTATG
CCCAGTACATGACCTTACGGGACTTTCCTACTTGGCAGTACATCTACGTATTAGTCATCGCTATTACCAT
GGTGATGCGGTTTTGGCAGTACACCAATGGGCGTGGATAGCGGTTTGACTCACGGGGATTTCCAAGTCTC
CACCCCATTGACGTCAATGGGAGTTTGTTTTGGCACCAAAATCAACGGGACTTTCCAAAATGTCGTAATA
ACCCCGCCCCGTTGACGCAAATGGGCGGTAGGCGTGTACGGTGGGAGGTCTATATAAGCAGAGCTCGTTT
AGTGAACCGTCAGATCACTAGAAGCTTTATTGCGGTAGTTTATCACAGTTAAATTGCTAACGCAGTCAGT
GCTTCTGACACAACAGTCTCGAACTTAAGCTGCAGAAGTTGGTCGTGAGGCACTGGGCAGGTAAGTATCA
AGGTTACAAGACAGGTTTAAGGAGACCAATAGAAACTGGGCTTGTCGAGACAGAGAAGACTCTTGCGTTT
CTGATAGGCACCTATTGGTCTTACTGACATCCACTTTGCCTTTCTCTCCACAGGTGTCCACTCCCAGTTC
AATTACAGCTCTTAAGGCTAGAGTACTTAATACGACTCACTATAGGCTAGCATTTAGGTGACACTATAGA
ATACAAGCTACTTGTTCTTTTTGCACTCGAGAATTCGGTACCATGGCGGTGCGACAGGCGCTGGGCCGCG
GCCTGCAGCTGGGTCGAGCGCTGCTGCTGCGCTTCACGGGCAAGCCCGGCCGGGCCTACGGCTTGGGGCG
GCCGGGCCCGGCGGCGGGCTGTGTCCGCGGGGAGCGTCCAGGCTGGGCCGCAGGACCGGGCGCGGAGCCT
CGCAGGGTCGGGCTCGGGCTCCCTAACCGTCTCCGCTTCTTCCGCCAGTCGGTGGCCGGGCTGGCGGCGC
GGTTGCAGCGGCAGTTCGTGGTGCGGGCCTGGGGCTGCGCGGGCCCTTGCGGCCGGGCAGTCTTTCTGGC
CTTCGGGCTAGGGCTGGGCCTCATCGAGGAAAAACAGGCGGAGAGCCGGCGGGCGGTCTCGGCCTGTCAG
GAGATCCAGGCAATTTTTACCCAGAAAAGCAAGCCGGGGCCTGACCCGTTGGACACGAGACGCTTGCAGG
GCTTTCGGCTGGAGGAGTATCTGATAGGGCAGTCCATTGGTAAGGGCTGCAGTGCTGCTGTGTATGAAGC
CACCATGCCTACATTGCCCCAGAACCTGGAGGTGACAAAGAGCACCGGGTTGCTTCCAGGGAGAGGCCCA
GGTACCAGTGCACCAGGAGAAGGGCAGGAGCGAGCTCCGGGGGCCCCTGCCTTCCCCTTGGCCATCAAGA
TGATGTGGAACATCTCGGCAGGTTCCTCCAGCGAAGCCATCTTGAACACAATGAGCCAGGAGCTGGTCCC
AGCGAGCCGAGTGGCCTTGGCTGGGGAGTATGGAGCAGTCACTTACAGAAAATCCAAGAGAGGTCCCAAG
CAACTAGCCCCTCACCCCAACATCATCCGGGTTCTCCGCGCCTTCACCTCTTCCGTGCCGCTGCTGCCAG
GGGCCCTGGTCGACTACCCTGATGTGCTGCCCTCACGCCTCCACCCTGAAGGCCTGGGCCATGGCCGGAC
GCTGTTCCTCGTTATGAAGAACTATCCCTGTACCCTGCGCCAGTACCTTTGTGTGAACACACCCAGCCCC
CGCCTCGCCGCCATGATGCTGCTGCAGCTGCTGGAAGGCGTGGACCATCTGGTTCAACAGGGCATCGCGC
ACAGAGACCTGAAATCCGACAACATCCTTGTGGAGCTGGACCCAGACGGCTGCCCCTGGCTGGTGATCGC
AGATTTTGGCTGCTGCCTGGCTGATGAGAGCATCGGCCTGCAGTTGCCCTTCAGCAGCTGGTACGTGGAT
CGGGGCGGAAACGGCTGTCTGATGGCCCCAGAGGTGTCCACGGCCCGTCCTGGCCCCAGGGCAGTGATTG
ACTACAGCAAGGCTGATGCCTGGGCAGTGGGAGCCATCGCCTATGAAATCTTCGGGCTTGTCAATCCCTT
CTACGGCCAGGGCAAGGCCCACCTTGAAAGCCGCAGCTACCAAGAGGCTCAGCTACCTGCACTGCCCGAG
TCAGTGCCTCCAGACGTGAGACAGTTGGTGAGGGCACTGCTCCAGCGAGAGGCCAGCAAGAGACCATCTG
CCCGAGTAGCCGCAAATGTGCTTCATCTAAGCCTCTGGGGTGAACATATTCTAGCCCTGAAGAATCTGAA
GTTAGACAAGATGGTTGGCTGGCTCCTCCAACAATCGGCCGCCACTTTGTTGGCCAACAGGCTCACAGAG
AAGTGTTGTGTGGAAACAAAAATGAAGATGCTCTTTCTGGCTAACCTGGAGTGTGAAACGCTCTGCCAGG
CAGCCCTCCTCCTCTGCTCATGGAGGGCAGCCCTGAAGCTCGACCCGGAACAAAAACTTATTTCTGAAGA
AGATCTGTAGGCGGCCGCTTCGAGCAGACATGATAAGATACATTGATGAGTTTGGACAAACCACAACTAG
AATGCAGTGAAAAAAATGCTTTATTTGTGAAATTTGTGATGCTATTGCTTTATTTGTAACCATTATAAGC
TGCAATAAACAAGTTAACAACAACAATTGCATTCATTTTATGTTTCAGGTTCAGGGGGAGATGTGGGAGG
TTTTTTAAAGCAAGTAAAACCTCTACAAATGTGGTAAAATCGATAAGGATCCGGGCTGGCGTAATAGCGA
AGAGGCCCGCACCGATCGCCCTTCCCAACAGTTGCGCAGCCTGAATGGCGAATGG
[124 nt withheld, positions 3136-3259]
C
[91 nt withheld, positions 3261-3351]
A
[49 nt withheld, positions 3353-3401]
CCTTTGACGTTGGAGTCCACGTTCTTT
[37 nt withheld, positions 3429-3465]
ACCCTATCTCGGTCTATTCTTTTGATTTATAAGGGATTTTGCCGATTTCGGCCTATTGGTTAAAAAATGA
GCTGATTTAACAAAAATTTAACGCGAATTTTAACAAAATATTAACGCTTACAATTTCCTGATGCGGTATT
TTCTCCTTACGCATCTGTGCGGTATTTCACACCGCATATGGTGCACTCTCAGTACAATCTGCTCTGATGC
CGCATAGTTAAGCCAGCCCCGACACCCGCCAACACCCGCTGACGCGCCCTGACGGGCTTGTCTGCTCCCG
GCATCCGCTTACAGACAAGCTGTGACCGTCTCCGGGAGCTGCATGTGTCAGAGGTTTTCACCGTCATCAC
CGAAACGCGCGAGACGAAAGGGCCTCGTGATACGCCTATTTTTATAGGTTAATGTCATGATAATAATGGT
TTCTTAGACGTCAGGTGGCACTTTTCGGGGAAATGTGCGCGGAACCCCTATTTGTTTATTTTTCTAAATA
CATTCAAATATGTATCCGCTCATGAGACAATAACCCTGATAAATGCTTCAATAATATTGAAAAAGGAAGA
GTATGAGTATTCAACATTTCCGTGTCGCCCTTATTCCCTTTTTTGCGGCATTTTGCCTTCCTGTTTTTGC
TCACCCAGAAACGCTGGTGAAAGTAAAAGATGCTGAAGATCAGTTGGGTGCACGAGTGGGTTACATCGAA
CTGGATCTCAACAGCGGTAAGATCCTTGAGAGTTTTCGCCCCGAAGAACGTTTTCCAATGATGAGCACTT
TTAAAGTTCTGCTATGTGGCGCGGTATTATCCCGTATTGACGCCGGGCAAGAGCAACTCGGTCGCCGCAT
ACACTATTCTCAGAATGACTTGGTTGAGTACTCACCAGTCACAGAAAAGCATCTTACGGATGGCATGACA
GTAAGAGAATTATGCAGTGCTGCCATAACCATGAGTGATAACACTGCGGCCAACTTACTTCTGACAACGA
TCGGAGGACCGAAGGAGCTAACCGCTTTTTTGCACAACATGGGGGATCATGTAACTCGCCTTGATCGTTG
GGAACCGGAGCTGAATGAAGCCATACCAAACGACGAGCGTGACACCACGATGCCTGTAGCAATGGCAACA
ACGTTGCGCAAACTATTAACTGGCGAACTACTTACTCTAGCTTCCCGGCAACAATTAATAGACTGGATGG
AGGCGGATAAAGTTGCAGGACCACTTCTGCGCTCGGCCCTTCCGGCTGGCTGGTTTATTGCTGATAAATC
TGGAGCCGGTGAGCGTGGGTCTCGCGGTATCATTGCAGCACTGGGGCCAGATGGTAAGCCCTCCCGTATC
GTAGTTATCTACACGACGGGGAGTCAGGCAACTATGGATGAACGAAATAGACAGATCGCTGAGATAGGTG
CCTCACTGATTAAGCATTGGTAACTGTCAGACCAAGTTTACTCATATATACTTTAGATTGATTTAAAACT
TCATTTTTAATTTAAAAGGATCTAGGTGAAGATCCTTTTTGATAATCTCATGACCAAAATCCCTTAACGT
GAGTTTTCGTTCCACTGAGCGTCAGACCCCGTAGAAAAGATCAAAGGATCTTCTTGAGATCCTTTTTTTC
TGCGCGTAATCTGCTGCTTGCAAACAAAAAAACCACCGCTACCAGCGGTGGTTTGTTTGCCGGATCAAGA
GCTACCAACTCTTTTTCCGAAGGTAACTGGCTTCAGCAGAGCGCAGATACCAAATACTGTTCTTCTAGTG
TAGCCGTAGTTAGGCCACCACTTCAAGAACTCTGTAGCACCGCCTACATACCTCGCTCTGCTAATCCTGT
TACCAGTGGCTGCTGCCAGTGGCGATAAGTCGTGTCTTACCGGGTTGGACTCAAGACGATAGTTACCGGA
TAAGGCGCAGCGGTCGGGCTGAACGGGGGGTTCGTGCACACAGCCCAGCTTGGAGCGAACGACCTACACC
GAACTGAGATACCTACAGCGTGAGCTATGAGAAAGCGCCACGCTTCCCGAAGGGAGAAAGGCGGACAGGT
ATCCGGTAAGCGGCAGGGTCGGAACAGGAGAGCGCACGAGGGAGCTTCCAGGGGGAAACGCCTGGTATCT
TTATAGTCCTGTCGGGTTTCGCCACCTCTGACTTGAGCGTCGATTTTTGTGATGCTCGTCAGGGGGGCGG
AGCCTATGGAAAAACGCCAGCAACGCGGCCTTTTTACGGTTCCTGGCCTTTTGCTGGCCTTTTGCTCACA
TGGCTCGACAGATCTTCAATATTGGCCATTAGCCATATTATTCATTGGTTATATAGCATAAATCAATATT
GGCTATTGGCCATTGCATACGTTGTATCTATATCATAATAT
