>Addgene plasmid #13314 | pCMVTNT PINK1 C-myc | addgene partial sequence | sequence record 19675 | 13314 with EBVrev
TTCAGAAATAAGTTTTTGTTCCGGGTCGAGCTTCAGGGCTGCCCTCCATGAGCAGAGGAGGAGGGCTGCC
TGGCAGAGCGTTTCACACTCCAGGTTAGCCAGAAAGAGCATCTTCATTTTTGTTTCCACACAACACTTCT
CTGTGAGCCTGTTGGCCAACAAAGTGGCGGCCGATTGTTGGAGGAGCCAGCCAACCATCTTGTCTAACTT
CAGATTCTTCAGGGCTAGAATATGTTCACCCCAGAGGCTTAGATGAAGCACATTTGCGGCTACTCGGGCA
GATGGTCTCTTGCTGGCCTCTCGCTGGAGCAGTGCCCTCACCAACTGTCTCACGTCTGGAGGCACTGACT
CGGGCAGTGCAGGTAGCTGAGCCTCTTGGTAGCTGCGGCTTTCAAGGTGGGCCTTGCCCTGGCCGTAGAA
GGGATTGACAAGCCCGAAGATTTCATAGGCGATGGCTCCCACTGCCCAGGCATCAGCCTTGCTGTAGTCA
ATCACTGCCCTGGGGCCAGGACGGGCCGTGGACACCTCTGGGGCCATCAGACAGCCGTTTCCGCCCCGAT
CCACGTACCAGCTGCTGAAGGGCAACTGCAGGCCGATGCTCTCATCAGCCAGGCAGCAGCCAAAATCTGC
GATCACCAGCCAGGGGCAGCCGTCTGGGTCCAGCTCCAC
